Features (pLannotate 1.2.2; 20 found; start..end, strand, type, name):
     12..39      +  repeat_region  AAV2 ITR (fragment): inverted terminal repeat of adeno-associated virus serotype 2 inverted
     68..95      +  repeat_region  AAV2 ITR (fragment): inverted terminal repeat of adeno-associated virus serotype 2 inverted
    145..385     +  promoter       U6 promoter: RNA polymerase III promoter for human U6 snRNA
    412..487     +  misc_RNA       gRNA scaffold: guide RNA scaffold for the Streptococcus pyogenes CRISPR/Cas9 system
    494..536     +  misc_RNA       gRNA scaffold (fragment): guide RNA scaffold for the Streptococcus pyogenes CRISPR/Cas9 system
    577..862     +  enhancer       CMV enhancer: human cytomegalovirus immediate early enhancer; contains an 18-bp deletion relative to the standard CMV enhancer
    864..1141    +  promoter       chicken β-actin promoter: No description available
   1142..1369    +  intron         hybrid intron: hybrid between chicken β-actin (CBA) and minute virus of mice (MMV) introns (Gray et al., 2011)
   1387..2094    +  CDS            mCherry: mCherry is a basic (constitutively fluorescent) red fluorescent protein published in 2004, derived from Discosoma sp.. It is reported to be a very rapidly-maturing monomer with low acid sensitivity.
   2098..2122    +  misc_feature   MCS (fragment): pBluescript multiple cloning site
   2122..2710    +  misc_feature   WPRE: woodchuck hepatitis virus posttranscriptional regulatory element
   2742..3218    +  polyA_signal   hGH poly(A) signal: human growth hormone polyadenylation signal
   3258..3398    +  repeat_region  AAV2 ITR: inverted terminal repeat of adeno-associated virus serotype 2 inverted
   3403..3454    -  misc_feature   bom (fragment): basis of mobility region from pBR322
   3473..3928    +  rep_origin     f1 ori (sequence partly withheld): f1 bacteriophage origin of replication; arrow indicates direction of (+) strand synthesis
   3929..3978    -  misc_feature   bom (fragment): basis of mobility region from pBR322
   4080..4115    -  CDS            rop (fragment): Rop protein, which maintains plasmids at low copy number; rop
   4210..4314    +  promoter       AmpR promoter: bla
   4315..5175    +  CDS            AmpR: β-lactamase; bla; confers resistance to ampicillin, carbenicillin, and related antibiotics
   5346..5934    +  rep_origin     ori: high-copy-number ColE1/pMB1/pBR322/pUC origin of replication
>Addgene plasmid | pAAV-U6-gRNA-CBh-mCherry | analyzer sequence | sequence record 193271
CCTGCAGGCAGCTGCGCGCTCGCTCGCTCACTGAGGCCGCCCGGGCGTCGGGCGACCTTTGGTCGCCCGG
CCTCAGTGAGCGAGCGAGCGCGCAGAGAGGGAGTGGCCAACTCCATCACTAGGGGTTCCTGCGGCCGCAC
GCGTGAGGGCCTATTTCCCATGATTCCTTCATATTTGCATATACGATACAAGGCTGTTAGAGAGATAATT
GGAATTAATTTGACTGTAAACACAAAGATATTAGTACAAAATACGTGACGTAGAAAGTAATAATTTCTTG
GGTAGTTTGCAGTTTTAAAATTATGTTTTAAAATGGACTATCATATGCTTACCGTAACTTGAAAGTATTT
CGATTTCTTGGCTTTATATATCTTGTGGAAAGGACGAAACACCGGAAGAGCGAGCTCTTCTGTTTTAGAG
CTAGAAATAGCAAGTTAAAATAAGGCTAGTCCGTTATCAACTTGAAAAAGTGGCACCGAGTCGGTGCTTT
TTTGTTTTAGAGCTAGAAATAGCAAGTTAAAATAAGGCTAGTCCGTAGCGCGTGCGCCAATTCTGCAGAC
AAATTCTAGAGGTACCCGTTACATAACTTACGGTAAATGGCCCGCCTGGCTGACCGCCCAACGACCCCCG
CCCATTGACGTCAATAGTAACGCCAATAGGGACTTTCCATTGACGTCAATGGGTGGAGTATTTACGGTAA
ACTGCCCACTTGGCAGTACATCAAGTGTATCATATGCCAAGTACGCCCCCTATTGACGTCAATGACGGTA
AATGGCCCGCCTGGCATTGTGCCCAGTACATGACCTTATGGGACTTTCCTACTTGGCAGTACATCTACGT
ATTAGTCATCGCTATTACCATGGTCGAGGTGAGCCCCACGTTCTGCTTCACTCTCCCCATCTCCCCCCCC
TCCCCACCCCCAATTTTGTATTTATTTATTTTTTAATTATTTTGTGCAGCGATGGGGGCGGGGGGGGGGG
GGGGGCGCGCGCCAGGCGGGGCGGGGCGGGGCGAGGGGCGGGGCGGGGCGAGGCGGAGAGGTGCGGCGGC
AGCCAATCAGAGCGGCGCGCTCCGAAAGTTTCCTTTTATGGCGAGGCGGCGGCGGCGGCGGCCCTATAAA
AAGCGAAGCGCGCGGCGGGCGGGAGTCGCTGCGCGCGGCCTTCGCCCCGTGCCCCGCTCCGCCGCCGCCT
CGCGCCGCCCGCCCCGGCTCTGACTGACCGCGTTACTCCCACAGGTGAGCGGGCGGGACGGCCCTTCTCC
TCCGGGCTGTAATTAGCTGAGCAAGAGGTAAGGGTTTAAGGGATGGTTGGTTGGTGGGGTATTAATGTTT
AATTACCTGGAGCACCTGCCTGAAATCACTTTTTTTCAGGTTGGACCGGTGCCACCATGGTGAGCAAGGG
CGAGGAGGATAACATGGCCATCATCAAGGAGTTCATGCGCTTCAAGGTGCACATGGAGGGCTCCGTGAAC
GGCCACGAGTTCGAGATCGAGGGCGAGGGCGAGGGCCGCCCCTACGAGGGCACCCAGACCGCCAAGCTGA
AGGTGACCAAGGGTGGCCCCCTGCCCTTCGCCTGGGACATCCTGTCCCCTCAGTTCATGTACGGCTCCAA
GGCCTACGTGAAGCACCCCGCCGACATCCCCGACTACTTGAAGCTGTCCTTCCCCGAGGGCTTCAAGTGG
GAGCGCGTGATGAACTTCGAGGACGGCGGCGTGGTGACCGTGACCCAGGACTCCTCCCTGCAGGACGGCG
AGTTCATCTACAAGGTGAAGCTGCGCGGCACCAACTTCCCCTCCGACGGCCCCGTAATGCAGAAGAAGAC
CATGGGCTGGGAGGCCTCCTCCGAGCGGATGTACCCCGAGGACGGCGCCCTGAAGGGCGAGATCAAGCAG
AGGCTGAAGCTGAAGGACGGCGGCCACTACGACGCTGAGGTCAAGACCACCTACAAGGCCAAGAAGCCCG
TGCAGCTGCCCGGCGCCTACAACGTCAACATCAAGTTGGACATCACCTCCCACAACGAGGACTACACCAT
CGTGGAACAGTACGAACGCGCCGAGGGCCGCCACTCCACCGGCGGCATGGACGAGCTGTACAAGTAAGAA
TTCGATATCAAGCTTATCGATAATCAACCTCTGGATTACAAAATTTGTGAAAGATTGACTGGTATTCTTA
ACTATGTTGCTCCTTTTACGCTATGTGGATACGCTGCTTTAATGCCTTTGTATCATGCTATTGCTTCCCG
TATGGCTTTCATTTTCTCCTCCTTGTATAAATCCTGGTTGCTGTCTCTTTATGAGGAGTTGTGGCCCGTT
GTCAGGCAACGTGGCGTGGTGTGCACTGTGTTTGCTGACGCAACCCCCACTGGTTGGGGCATTGCCACCA
CCTGTCAGCTCCTTTCCGGAACTTTCGCTTTCCCCCTCCCTATTGCCACGGCGGAACTCATCGCCGCCTG
CCTTGCCCGCTGCTGGACAGGGGCTCGGCTGTTGGGCACTGACAATTCCGTGGTGTTGTCGGGGAAATCA
TCGTCCTTTCCTTGGCTGCTCGCCTATGTTGCCACCTGGATTCTGCGCGGGACGTCCTTCTGCTACGTCC
CTTCGGCCCTCAATCCAGCGGACCTTCCTTCCCGCGGCCTGCTGCCGGCTCTGCGGCCTCTTCCGCGTCT
TCGCCTTCGCCCTCAGACGAGTCGGATCTCCCTTTGGGCCGCCTCCCCGCATCGATACCGAGCGCTGCTC
GAGAGATCTACGGGTGGCATCCCTGTGACCCCTCCCCAGTGCCTCTCCTGGCCCTGGAAGTTGCCACTCC
AGTGCCCACCAGCCTTGTCCTAATAAAATTAAGTTGCATCATTTTGTCTGACTAGGTGTCCTTCTATAAT
ATTATGGGGTGGAGGGGGGTGGTATGGAGCAAGGGGCAAGTTGGGAAGACAACCTGTAGGGCCTGCGGGG
TCTATTGGGAACCAAGCTGGAGTGCAGTGGCACAATCTTGGCTCACTGCAATCTCCGCCTCCTGGGTTCA
AGCGATTCTCCTGCCTCAGCCTCCCGAGTTGTTGGGATTCCAGGCATGCATGACCAGGCTCAGCTAATTT
TTGTTTTTTTGGTAGAGACGGGGTTTCACCATATTGGCCAGGCTGGTCTCCAACTCCTAATCTCAGGTGA
TCTACCCACCTTGGCCTCCCAAATTGCTGGGATTACAGGCGTGAACCACTGCTCCCTTCCCTGTCCTTCT
GATTTTGTAGGTAACCACGTGCGGACCGAGCGGCCGCAGGAACCCCTAGTGATGGAGTTGGCCACTCCCT
CTCTGCGCGCTCGCTCGCTCACTGAGGCCGGGCGACCAAAGGTCGCCCGACGCCCGGGCTTTGCCCGGGC
GGCCTCAGTGAGCGAGCGAGCGCGCAGCTGCCTGCAGGGGCGCCTGATGCGGTATTTTCTCCTTACGCAT
CTGTGCGGTATTTCACACCGCATA
[95 nt withheld, positions 3455-3549]
T
[46 nt withheld, positions 3551-3596]
C
[141 nt withheld, positions 3598-3738]
CCTTTGACGTTGGAGTCCACGTTCTTT
[37 nt withheld, positions 3766-3802]
ACTCTATCTCGGGCTATTCTTTTGATTTATAAGGGATTTTGCCGATTTCGGTCTATTGGTTAAAAAATGA
GCTGATTTAACAAAAATTTAACGCGAATTTTAACAAAATATTAACGTTTACAATTTTATGGTGCACTCTC
AGTACAATCTGCTCTGATGCCGCATAGTTAAGCCAGCCCCGACACCCGCCAACACCCGCTGACGCGCCCT
GACGGGCTTGTCTGCTCCCGGCATCCGCTTACAGACAAGCTGTGACCGTCTCCGGGAGCTGCATGTGTCA
GAGGTTTTCACCGTCATCACCGAAACGCGCGAGACGAAAGGGCCTCGTGATACGCCTATTTTTATAGGTT
AATGTCATGATAATAATGGTTTCTTAGACGTCAGGTGGCACTTTTCGGGGAAATGTGCGCGGAACCCCTA
TTTGTTTATTTTTCTAAATACATTCAAATATGTATCCGCTCATGAGACAATAACCCTGATAAATGCTTCA
ATAATATTGAAAAAGGAAGAGTATGAGTATTCAACATTTCCGTGTCGCCCTTATTCCCTTTTTTGCGGCA
TTTTGCCTTCCTGTTTTTGCTCACCCAGAAACGCTGGTGAAAGTAAAAGATGCTGAAGATCAGTTGGGTG
CACGAGTGGGTTACATCGAACTGGATCTCAACAGCGGTAAGATCCTTGAGAGTTTTCGCCCCGAAGAACG
TTTTCCAATGATGAGCACTTTTAAAGTTCTGCTATGTGGCGCGGTATTATCCCGTATTGACGCCGGGCAA
GAGCAACTCGGTCGCCGCATACACTATTCTCAGAATGACTTGGTTGAGTACTCACCAGTCACAGAAAAGC
ATCTTACGGATGGCATGACAGTAAGAGAATTATGCAGTGCTGCCATAACCATGAGTGATAACACTGCGGC
CAACTTACTTCTGACAACGATCGGAGGACCGAAGGAGCTAACCGCTTTTTTGCACAACATGGGGGATCAT
GTAACTCGCCTTGATCGTTGGGAACCGGAGCTGAATGAAGCCATACCAAACGACGAGCGTGACACCACGA
TGCCTGTAGCAATGGCAACAACGTTGCGCAAACTATTAACTGGCGAACTACTTACTCTAGCTTCCCGGCA
ACAATTAATAGACTGGATGGAGGCGGATAAAGTTGCAGGACCACTTCTGCGCTCGGCCCTTCCGGCTGGC
TGGTTTATTGCTGATAAATCTGGAGCCGGTGAGCGTGGGTCTCGCGGTATCATTGCAGCACTGGGGCCAG
ATGGTAAGCCCTCCCGTATCGTAGTTATCTACACGACGGGGAGTCAGGCAACTATGGATGAACGAAATAG
ACAGATCGCTGAGATAGGTGCCTCACTGATTAAGCATTGGTAACTGTCAGACCAAGTTTACTCATATATA
CTTTAGATTGATTTAAAACTTCATTTTTAATTTAAAAGGATCTAGGTGAAGATCCTTTTTGATAATCTCA
TGACCAAAATCCCTTAACGTGAGTTTTCGTTCCACTGAGCGTCAGACCCCGTAGAAAAGATCAAAGGATC
TTCTTGAGATCCTTTTTTTCTGCGCGTAATCTGCTGCTTGCAAACAAAAAAACCACCGCTACCAGCGGTG
GTTTGTTTGCCGGATCAAGAGCTACCAACTCTTTTTCCGAAGGTAACTGGCTTCAGCAGAGCGCAGATAC
CAAATACTGTTCTTCTAGTGTAGCCGTAGTTAGGCCACCACTTCAAGAACTCTGTAGCACCGCCTACATA
CCTCGCTCTGCTAATCCTGTTACCAGTGGCTGCTGCCAGTGGCGATAAGTCGTGTCTTACCGGGTTGGAC
TCAAGACGATAGTTACCGGATAAGGCGCAGCGGTCGGGCTGAACGGGGGGTTCGTGCACACAGCCCAGCT
TGGAGCGAACGACCTACACCGAACTGAGATACCTACAGCGTGAGCTATGAGAAAGCGCCACGCTTCCCGA
AGGGAGAAAGGCGGACAGGTATCCGGTAAGCGGCAGGGTCGGAACAGGAGAGCGCACGAGGGAGCTTCCA
GGGGGAAACGCCTGGTATCTTTATAGTCCTGTCGGGTTTCGCCACCTCTGACTTGAGCGTCGATTTTTGT
GATGCTCGTCAGGGGGGCGGAGCCTATGGAAAAACGCCAGCAACGCGGCCTTTTTACGGTTCCTGGCCTT
TTGCTGGCCTTTTGCTCACATGT
